>Addgene plasmid #197395 | pSUMO mouse METAP1 | addgene full sequence | sequence record 389111 | Addgene NGS Result
TAGAGGATCGAGATCTCGATCCCGCGAAATTAATACGACTCACTATAGGGGAATTGTGAGCGGATAACAA
TTCCCCTCTAGAAATAATTTTGTTTAACTTTAAGAAGGAGATATACCATGGGTCATCACCATCATCATCA
CGGGTCGGACTCAGAAGTCAATCAAGAAGCTAAGCCAGAGGTCAAGCCAGAAGTCAAGCCTGAGACTCAC
ATCAATTTAAAGGTGTCCGATGGATCTTCAGAGATCTTCTTCAAGATCAAAAAGACCACTCCTTTAAGAA
GGCTGATGGAAGCGTTCGCTAAAAGACAGGGTAAGGAAATGGACTCCTTAAGATTCTTGTACGACGGTAT
TAGAATTCAAGCTGATCAGGCCCCTGAAGATTTGGACATGGAGGATAACGATATTATTGAGGCTCACCGC
GAACAGATTGGAGGATCCCATATGGCGGCGGTGGAGACGCGGGTGTGCGAGACGGACGGCTGCAGCAGCG
AGGCCAAGCTCCAGTGTCCCACCTGCATCAAGCTGGGCATCCAGGGCTCGTACTTCTGCTCGCAGGAATG
CTTTAAAGGAAGCTGGGCCACTCACAAGTTACTACATAAGAAAGCAAAAGATGAAAAGGCAAAGCGAGAA
GTGTGTTCCTGGACTGTAGAAGGTGATGTCAACACTGACCCATGGGCAGGCTATCGGTACACTGGTAAAC
TCAGGCCACATTATCCACTGATGCCAACACGGCCAGTGCCCAGTTACATTCAGAGGCCGGACTATGCTGA
CCATCCCTTAGGAATGTCTGAATCGGAGCAGGCTCTTAAAGGTACCTCTCAGATTAAGTTACTCTCATCT
GAAGATATAGAAGGGATGCGACTCGTGTGTAGGCTTGCCAGAGAAGTTTTGGACATTGCTGCTGGGATGA
TTAAAGCGGGTGTAACTACTGAAGAGATCGACCACGCTGTACACTTAGCATGCATTGCAAGAAATTGCTA
TCCTTCTCCCCTGAATTACTATAACTTCCCAAAGTCTTGTTGTACCTCAGTGAATGAAGTCATCTGCCAT
GGGATTCCAGACAGGCGGCCTTTGCAAGAAGGTGATATTGTTAATGTGGACATCACTCTTTATCGAAATG
GTTACCATGGGGATCTAAATGAGACCTTTTTCGTTGGCGATGTGGATGAAGGAGCACGGAAACTTGTTCA
GACTACATATGAGTGCCTGATGCAAGCCATCGATGCAGTGAAGCCTGGTGTTCGATACAGAGAACTGGGA
AACATCATTCAGAAACACGCCCAAGCAAATGGATTCTCAGTTGTTCGAAGCTATTGTGGGCATGGGATCC
ACAAACTTTTCCATACAGCCCCCAATGTCCCGCACTATGCCAAAAATAAAGCAGTTGGTGTGATGAAGTC
GGGTCATGTGTTTACAATTGAGCCAATGATTTGTGAAGGTGGATGGCAGGATGAGACTTGGCCAGATGGC
TGGACTGCAGTGACGAGGGACGGGAAGCGATCTGCTCAGTTTGAGCACACCCTGCTGGTCACGGACACTG
GCTGTGAAATTCTCACCCGGAGACTCGATAGCTCTCGGCCTCATTTCATGTCCCAGTTTTAAAAGCTTGC
GGCCGCACTCGAGCACCACCACCACCACCACTGAGATCCGGCTGCTAACAAAGCCCGAAAGGAAGCTGAG
TTGGCTGCTGCCACCGCTGAGCAATAACTAGCATAACCCCTTGGGGCCTCTAAACGGGTCTTGAGGGGTT
TTTTGCTGAAAGGAGGAACTATATCCGGATTGGCGAATGGG
[124 nt withheld, positions 1792-1915]
C
[91 nt withheld, positions 1917-2007]
A
[49 nt withheld, positions 2009-2057]
CCTTTGACGTTGGAGTCCACGTTCTTT
[37 nt withheld, positions 2085-2121]
ACCCTATCTCGGTCTATTCTTTTGATTTATAAGGGATTTTGCCGATTTCGGCCTATTGGTTAAAAAATGA
GCTGATTTAACAAAAATTTAACGCGAATTTTAACAAAATATTAACGCTTACAATTTAGGTGGCACTTTTC
GGGGAAATGTGCGCGGAACCCCTATTTGTTTATTTTTCTAAATACATTCAAATATGTATCCGCTCATGAA
TTAATTCTTAGAAAAACTCATCGAGCATCAAATGAAACTGCAATTTATTCATATCAGGATTATCAATACC
ATATTTTTGAAAAAGCCGTTTCTGTAATGAAGGAGAAAACTCACCGAGGCAGTTCCATAGGATGGCAAGA
TCCTGGTATCGGTCTGCGATTCCGACTCGTCCAACATCAATACAACCTATTAATTTCCCCTCGTCAAAAA
TAAGGTTATCAAGTGAGAAATCACCATGAGTGACGACTGAATCCGGTGAGAATGGCAAAAGTTTATGCAT
TTCTTTCCAGACTTGTTCAACAGGCCAGCCATTACGCTCGTCATCAAAATCACTCGCATCAACCAAACCG
TTATTCATTCGTGATTGCGCCTGAGCGAGACGAAATACGCGATCGCTGTTAAAAGGACAATTACAAACAG
GAATCGAATGCAACCGGCGCAGGAACACTGCCAGCGCATCAACAATATTTTCACCTGAATCAGGATATTC
TTCTAATACCTGGAATGCTGTTTTCCCGGGGATCGCAGTGGTGAGTAACCATGCATCATCAGGAGTACGG
ATAAAATGCTTGATGGTCGGAAGAGGCATAAATTCCGTCAGCCAGTTTAGTCTGACCATCTCATCTGTAA
CATCATTGGCAACGCTACCTTTGCCATGTTTCAGAAACAACTCTGGCGCATCGGGCTTCCCATACAATCG
ATAGATTGTCGCACCTGATTGCCCGACATTATCGCGAGCCCATTTATACCCATATAAATCAGCATCCATG
TTGGAATTTAATCGCGGCCTAGAGCAAGACGTTTCCCGTTGAATATGGCTCATAACACCCCTTGTATTAC
TGTTTATGTAAGCAGACAGTTTTATTGTTCATGACCAAAATCCCTTAACGTGAGTTTTCGTTCCACTGAG
CGTCAGACCCCGTAGAAAAGATCAAAGGATCTTCTTGAGATCCTTTTTTTCTGCGCGTAATCTGCTGCTT
GCAAACAAAAAAACCACCGCTACCAGCGGTGGTTTGTTTGCCGGATCAAGAGCTACCAACTCTTTTTCCG
AAGGTAACTGGCTTCAGCAGAGCGCAGATACCAAATACTGTCCTTCTAGTGTAGCCGTAGTTAGGCCACC
ACTTCAAGAACTCTGTAGCACCGCCTACATACCTCGCTCTGCTAATCCTGTTACCAGTGGCTGCTGCCAG
TGGCGATAAGTCGTGTCTTACCGGGTTGGACTCAAGACGATAGTTACCGGATAAGGCGCAGCGGTCGGGC
TGAACGGGGGGTTCGTGCACACAGCCCAGCTTGGAGCGAACGACCTACACCGAACTGAGATACCTACAGC
GTGAGCTATGAGAAAGCGCCACGCTTCCCGAAGGGAGAAAGGCGGACAGGTATCCGGTAAGCGGCAGGGT
CGGAACAGGAGAGCGCACGAGGGAGCTTCCAGGGGGAAACGCCTGGTATCTTTATAGTCCTGTCGGGTTT
CGCCACCTCTGACTTGAGCGTCGATTTTTGTGATGCTCGTCAGGGGGGCGGAGCCTATGGAAAAACGCCA
GCAACGCGGCCTTTTTACGGTTCCTGGCCTTTTGCTGGCCTTTTGCTCACATGTTCTTTCCTGCGTTATC
CCCTGATTCTGTGGATAACCGTATTACCGCCTTTGAGTGAGCTGATACCGCTCGCCGCAGCCGAACGACC
GAGCGCAGCGAGTCAGTGAGCGAGGAAGCGGAAGAGCGCCTGATGCGGTATTTTCTCCTTACGCATCTGT
GCGGTATTTCACACCGCAATGGTGCACTCTCAGTACAATCTGCTCTGATGCCGCATAGTTAAGCCAGTAT
ACACTCCGCTATCGCTACGTGACTGGGTCATGGCTGCGCCCCGACACCCGCCAACACCCGCTGACGCGCC
CTGACGGGCTTGTCTGCTCCCGGCATCCGCTTACAGACAAGCTGTGACCGTCTCCGGGAGCTGCATGTGT
CAGAGGTTTTCACCGTCATCACCGAAACGCGCGAGGCAGCTGCGGTAAAGCTCATCAGCGTGGTCGTGAA
GCGATTCACAGATGTCTGCCTGTTCATCCGCGTCCAGCTCGTTGAGTTTCTCCAGAAGCGTTAATGTCTG
GCTTCTGATAAAGCGGGCCATGTTAAGGGCGGTTTTTTCCTGTTTGGTCACTGATGCCTCCGTGTAAGGG
GGATTTCTGTTCATGGGGGTAATGATACCGATGAAACGAGAGAGGATGCTCACGATACGGGTTACTGATG
ATGAACATGCCCGGTTACTGGAACGTTGTGAGGGTAAACAACTGGCGGTATGGATGCGGCGGGACCAGAG
AAAAATCACTCAGGGTCAATGCCAGCGCTTCGTTAATACAGATGTAGGTGTTCCACAGGGTAGCCAGCAG
CATCCTGCGATGCAGATCCGGAACATAATGGTGCAGGGCGCTGACTTCCGCGTTTCCAGACTTTACGAAA
CACGGAAACCGAAGACCATTCATGTTGTTGCTCAGGTCGCAGACGTTTTGCAGCAGCAGTCGCTTCACGT
TCGCTCGCGTATCGGTGATTCATTCTGCTAACCAGTAAGGCAACCCCGCCAGCCTAGCCGGGTCCTCAAC
GACAGGAGCACGATCATGCGCACCCGTGGGGCCGCCATGCCGGCGATAATGGCCTGCTTCTCGCCGAAAC
GTTTGGTGGCGGGACCAGTGACGAAGGCTTGAGCGAGGGCGTGCAAGATTCCGAATACCGCAAGCGACAG
GCCGATCATCGTCGCGCTCCAGCGAAAGCGGTCCTCGCCGAAAATGACCCAGAGCGCTGCCGGCACCTGT
CCTACGAGTTGCATGATAAAGAAGACAGTCATAAGTGCGGCGACGATAGTCATGCCCCGCGCCCACCGGA
AGGAGCTGACTGGGTTGAAGGCTCTCAAGGGCATCGGTCGAGATCCCGGTGCCTAATGAGTGAGCTAACT
TACATTAATTGCGTTGCGCTCACTGCCCGCTTTCCAGTCGGGAAACCTGTCGTGCCAGCTGCATTAATGA
ATCGGCCAACGCGCGGGGAGAGGCGGTTTGCGTATTGGGCGCCAGGGTGGTTTTTCTTTTCACCAGTGAG
ACGGGCAACAGCTGATTGCCCTTCACCGCCTGGCCCTGAGAGAGTTGCAGCAAGCGGTCCACGCTGGTTT
GCCCCAGCAGGCGAAAATCCTGTTTGATGGTGGTTAACGGCGGGATATAACATGAGCTGTCTTCGGTATC
GTCGTATCCCACTACCGAGATATCCGCACCAACGCGCAGCCCGGACTCGGTAATGGCGCGCATTGCGCCC
AGCGCCATCTGATCGTTGGCAACCAGCATCGCAGTGGGAACGATGCCCTCATTCAGCATTTGCATGGTTT
GTTGAAAACCGGACATGGCACTCCAGTCGCCTTCCCGTTCCGCTATCGGCTGAATTTGATTGCGAGTGAG
ATATTTATGCCAGCCAGCCAGACGCAGACGCGCCGAGACAGAACTTAATGGGCCCGCTAACAGCGCGATT
TGCTGGTGACCCAATGCGACCAGATGCTCCACGCCCAGTCGCGTACCGTCTTCATGGGAGAAAATAATAC
TGTTGATGGGTGTCTGGTCAGAGACATCAAGAAATAACGCCGGAACATTAGTGCAGGCAGCTTCCACAGC
AATGGCATCCTGGTCATCCAGCGGATAGTTAATGATCAGCCCACTGACGCGTTGCGCGAGAAGATTGTGC
ACCGCCGCTTTACAGGCTTCGACGCCGCTTCGTTCTACCATCGACACCACCACGCTGGCACCCAGTTGAT
CGGCGCGAGATTTAATCGCCGCGACAATTTGCGACGGCGCGTGCAGGGCCAGACTGGAGGTGGCAACGCC
AATCAGCAACGACTGTTTGCCCGCCAGTTGTTGTGCCACGCGGTTGGGAATGTAATTCAGCTCCGCCATC
GCCGCTTCCACTTTTTCCCGCGTTTTCGCAGAAACGTGGCTGGCCTGGTTCACCACGCGGGAAACGGTCT
GATAAGAGACACCGGCATACTCTGCGACATCGTATAACGTTACTGGTTTCACATTCACCACCCTGAATTG
ACTCTCTTCCGGGCGCTATCATGCCATACCGCGAAAGGTTTTGCGCCATTCGATGGTGTCCGGGATCTCG
ACGCTCTCCCTTATGCGACTCCTGCATTAGGAAGCAGCCCAGTAGTAGGTTGAGGCCGTTGAGCACCGCC
GCCGCAAGGAATGGTGCATGCAAGGAGATGGCGCCCAACAGTCCCCCGGCCACGGGGCCTGCCACCATAC
CCACGCCGAAACAAGCGCTCATGAGCCCGAAGTGGCGAGCCCGATCTTCCCCATCGGTGATGTCGGCGAT
ATAGGCGCCAGCAACCGCACCTGTGGCGCCGGTGATGCCGGCCACGATGCGTCCGGCG
Features (pLannotate 1.2.2; 20 found; start..end, strand, type, name):
     31..49      +  promoter       T7 promoter: promoter for bacteriophage T7 RNA polymerase
     50..74      +  protein_bind   lac operator: The lac repressor binds to the lac operator to inhibit transcription in E. coli. This inhibition can be relieved by adding lactose or isopropyl-β-D-thiogalactopyranoside (IPTG). lac repressor encoded by lacI
     89..111     +  RBS            RBS: efficient ribosome binding site from bacteriophage T7 gene 10 (Olins and Rangwala, 1989)
    148..434     +  CDS            SUMO (fragment): cleavable ubiquitin-like protein tag; S. cerevisiae SMT3 (truncated and modified); modified to prevent cleavage by eukaryotic SUMO proteases
    442..1599    +  CDS            Metap1: MAP11_MOUSE - Experimental evidence at protein level: Swiss-Prot protein existence level 1. Cotranslationally removes the N-terminal methionine from nascent proteins. The N-terminal methionine is often cleaved when the second residue in the primary sequence is small and uncharged (Met- Ala-, Cys, Gly, Pro, Ser, Thr, or Val). From Mus musculus (Mouse).
   1624..1641    +  CDS            9xHis (fragment): 9xHis affinity tag
   1651..1700    +  CDS            SET1 (fragment): solubility-enhancement tag derived from T7 phage gene 10B
   1708..1755    +  terminator     T7 terminator: transcription terminator for bacteriophage T7 RNA polymerase
   1792..2220    +  rep_origin     f1 ori (sequence partly withheld): f1 bacteriophage origin of replication; arrow indicates direction of (+) strand synthesis
   2273..2330    +  promoter       AmpR promoter (fragment): bla
   2339..3154    -  CDS            KanR: aminoglycoside phosphotransferase; aph(3')-Ia; confers resistance to kanamycin in bacteria or G418 (Geneticin®) in eukaryotes
   3276..3864    +  rep_origin     ori: high-copy-number ColE1/pMB1/pBR322/pUC origin of replication
   4050..4189    -  misc_feature   bom: basis of mobility region from pBR322
   4291..4482    -  CDS            rop: Rop protein, which maintains plasmids at low copy number; rop
   4499..4879    +  CDS            YPB1_ECOLX: Protein predicted: Swiss-Prot protein existence level 4. From Escherichia coli.
   4951..5242    -  CDS            TcR (fragment): tetracycline efflux protein; tet; confers resistance to tetracycline
   5257..5278    -  protein_bind   CAP binding site: CAP binding activates transcription in the presence of cAMP. E. coli catabolite activator protein
   5291..6373    -  CDS            lacI: lac repressor; lacI; The lac repressor binds to the lac operator to inhibit transcription in E. coli. This inhibition can be relieved by adding lactose or isopropyl-β-D-thiogalactopyranoside (IPTG).
   6374..6451    -  promoter       lacI promoter: lacI
   6459..9       -  CDS            TcR (fragment) (across the origin): tetracycline efflux protein; tet; confers resistance to tetracycline
