[The description below was written by a language model from this plasmid's Addgene catalogue record and pLannotate feature annotations shown in this document.]
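Description:
pSUMO mouse METAP1 is a bacterial expression plasmid of about 6.7 kb built on the pSUMO backbone, a pET-style vector for IPTG-inducible protein production in E. coli. It is maintained by a ColE1/pMB1-family origin accompanied by the bom region and the rop gene, which keeps copy number modest (the catalogue lists copy number as unknown), and it is selected with kanamycin through an aph(3')-Ia aminoglycoside phosphotransferase gene. An f1 origin is also present. Short tetracycline-resistance fragments and a predicted E. coli open reading frame appear to be non-functional pBR322-derived backbone remnants.

The expression cassette runs from a T7 promoter with an adjacent lac operator and the phage T7 gene 10 ribosome binding site into a yeast SMT3-derived SUMO tag, followed almost immediately by the mouse Metap1 coding sequence, inserted by Gibson assembly, and ends at a T7 terminator. A plasmid-borne lacI gene under its own promoter supplies the repressor, so transcription stays low until induction in a host that provides T7 RNA polymerase. METAP1 is methionine aminopeptidase 1, the enzyme that cotranslationally removes the initiator methionine from nascent proteins when the second residue is small and uncharged. The N-terminal SUMO fusion typically aids solubility and can be removed by a SUMO-specific protease. A histidine-tag fragment is annotated downstream of the insert, but the record does not show whether it is in frame with METAP1 or lies beyond a stop codon. The SUMO annotation also begins some distance after the ribosome binding site, so additional unannotated N-terminal sequence may exist. The plasmid is intended for recombinant production of mouse METAP1, deposited in connection with work on vertebrate zinc homeostasis.
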