Addgene plasmid #197395: pSUMO mouse METAP1
Purpose: Expresses SUMO-tagged mouse METAP1
Depositing lab: David Giedroc. Depositing organization: Indiana University, Bloomington. Publication: Zn-regulated GTPase metalloprotein activator 1 modulates vertebrate zinc homeostasis. Weiss A, Murdoch CC, Edmonds KA, Jordan MR, Monteith AJ, Perera YR, Rodriguez Nassif AM, Petoletti AM, Beavers WN, Munneke MJ, Drury SL, Krystofiak ES, Thalluri K, Wu H, Kruse ARS, DiMarchi RD, Caprioli RM, Spraggins JM, Chazin WJ, Giedroc DP, Skaar EP. Cell. 2022 Jun 9;185(12):2148-2163.e27. doi: 10.1016/j.cell.2022.04.011. Epub 2022 May 17. PubMed 35584702.
Backbone
  Vector backbone: pSUMO
  Vector type: Bacterial Expression
Growth in bacteria
  Bacterial resistance: Kanamycin, 50 μg/mL
  Growth temperature: 37°C
  Growth strain: DH5alpha
  Copy number: Unknown
Gene/Insert
  Gene/Insert name: METAP1
  Species: M. musculus (mouse)
  Entrez Gene: Metap1 (a.k.a. 1700029C17Rik, mKIAA0094)
  Tag / fusion protein: SUMO (N terminal on backbone)
  Cloning method: Gibson Cloning
  Sequencing primers: 5′ T7; 3′ T7rev
Terms and licenses: Academic/Nonprofit Terms; Industry Terms: Not Available to Industry
How to cite: pSUMO mouse METAP1 was a gift from David Giedroc (Addgene plasmid # 197395 ; http://n2t.net/addgene:197395 ; RRID:Addgene_197395)
